>Addgene plasmid #91225 | pTC440 | addgene full sequence | sequence record 182764 | Addgene NGS Result
CACCCATGACCAAAATCCCTTAACGTGAGTTACGCGTCGTTCCACTGAGCGTCAGACCCCGTAGAAAAGA
TCAAAGGATCTTCTTGAGATCCTTTTTTTCTGCGCGTAATCTGCTGCTTGCAAACAAAAAAACCACCGCT
ACCAGCGGTGGTTTGTTTGCCGGATCAAGAGCTACCAACTCTTTTTCCGAAGGTAACTGGCTTCAGCAGA
GCGCAGATACCAAATACTGTTCTTCTAGTGTAGCCGTAGTTAGGCCACCACTTCAAGAACTCTGTAGCAC
CGCCTACATACCTCGCTCTGCTAATCCTGTTACCAGTGGCTGCTGCCAGTGGCGATAAGTCGTGTCTTAC
CGGGTTGGACTCAAGACGATAGTTACCGGATAAGGCGCAGCGGTCGGGCTGAACGGGGGGTTCGTGCACA
CAGCCCAGCTTGGAGCGAACGACCTACACCGAACTGAGATACCTACAGCGTGAGCTATGAGAAAGCGCCA
CGCTTCCCGAAGGGAGAAAGGCGGACAGGTATCCGGTAAGCGGCAGGGTCGGAACAGGAGAGCGCACGAG
GGAGCTTCCAGGGGGAAACGCCTGGTATCTTTATAGTCCTGTCGGGTTTCGCCACCTCTGACTTGAGCGT
CGATTTTTGTGATGCTCGTCAGGGGGGCGGAGCCTATGGAAAAACGCCAGCAACGCGGCCTTTTTACGGT
TCCTGGCCTTTTGCTGGCCTTTTGCTCACATGTTCTTTCCTGCGTTATCCCCTGATTCTGTGGATAACCG
TATTACCGCCTTTGAGTGAGCTGATACCGCTCGCCGCAGCCGAACGACCGAGCGCAGCGAGTCAGTGAGC
GAGGAAGCGGGAGAGCGCCCATATGCGCACTCCTCGCATGCGGCGCGCCGATCTGCAGGCGCGCCTGCAG
TGCAGCGTGACCCGGTCGTGCCCCTCTCTAGAGATAATGAGCATTGCATGTCTAAGTTATAAAAAATTAC
CACATATTTTTTTTGTCACACTTGTTTGAAGTGCAGTTTATCTATCTTTATACATATATTTAAACTTTAC
TCTACGAATAATATAATCTATAGTACTACAATAATATCAGTGTTTTAGAGAATCATATAAATGAACAGTT
AGACATGGTCTAAAGGACAATTGAGTATTTTGACAACAGGACTCTACAGTTTTATCTTTTTAGTGTGCAT
GTGTTCTCCTTTTTTTTTGCAAATAGCTTCACCTATATAATACTTCATCCATTTTATTAGTACATCCATT
TAGGGTTTAGGGTTAATGGTTTTTATAGACTAATTTTTTTAGTACATCTATTTTATTCTATTTTAGCCTC
TAAATTAAGAAAACTAAAACTCTATTTTAGTTTTTTTATTTAATAATTTAGATATAAAATAGAATAAAAT
AAAGTGACTAAAAATTAAACAAATACCCTTTAAGAAATTAAAAAAACTAAGGAAACATTTTTCTTGTTTC
GAGTAGATAATGCCAGCCTGTTAAACGCCGTCGACGAGTCTAACGGACACCAACCAGCGAACCAGCAGCG
TCGCGTCGGGCCAAGCGAAGCAGACGGCACGGCATCTCTGTCGCTGCCTCTGGACCCCTCTCGAGAGTTC
CGCTCCACCGTTGGACTTGCTCCGCTGTCGGCATCCAGAAATTGCGTGGCGGAGCGGCAGACGTGAGCCG
GCACGGCAGGCGGCCTCCTCCTCCTCTCACGGCACCGGCAGCTACGGGGGATTCCTTTCCCACCGCTCCT
TCGCTTTCCCTTCCTCGCCCGCCGTAATAAATAGACACCCCCTCCACACCCTCTTTCCCCAACCTCGTGT
TGTTCGGAGCGCACACACACACAACCAGATCTCCCCCAAATCCACCCGTCGGCACCTCCGCTTCAAGGTA
CGCCGCTCGTCCTCCCCCCCCCCCCTCTCTACCTTCTCTAGATCGGCGTTCCGGTCCATGGTTAGGGCCC
GGTAGTTCTACTTCTGTTCATGTTTGTGTTAGATCCGTGTTTGTGTTAGATCCGTGCTGCTAGCGTTCGT
ACACGGATGCGACCTGTACGTCAGACACGTTCTGATTGCTAACTTGCCAGTGTTTCTCTTTGGGGAATCC
TGGGATGGCTCTAGCCGTTCCGCAGACGGGATCGATTTCATGATTTTTTTTGTTTCGTTGCATAGGGTTT
GGTTTGCCCTTTTCCTTTATTTCAATATATGCCGTGCACTTGTTTGTCGGGTCATCTTTTCATGCTTTTT
TTTGTCTTGGTTGTGATGATGTGGTCTGGTTGGGCGGTCGTTCTAGATCGGAGTAGAATTAATTCTGTTT
CAAACTACCTGGTGGATTTATTAATTTTGGATCTGTATGTGTGTGCCATACATATTCATAGTTACGAATT
GAAGATGATGGATGGAAATATCGATCTAGGATAGGTATACATGTTGATGCGGGTTTTACTGATGCATATA
CAGAGATGCTTTTTGTTCGCTTGGTTGTGATGATGTGGTGTGGTTGGGCGGTCGTTCATTCGTTCTAGAT
CGGAGTAGAATACTGTTTCAAACTACCTGGTGTATTTATTAATTTTGGAACTGTATGTGTGTGTCATACA
TCTTCATAGTTACGAGTTTAAGATGGATGGAAATATCGATCTAGGATAGGTATACATGTTGATGTGGGTT
TTACTGATGCATATACATGATGGCATATGCAGCATCTATTCATATGCTCTAACCTTGAGTACCTATCTAT
TATAATAAACAAGTATGTTTTATAATTATTTTGATCTTGATATACTTGGATGATGGCATATGCAGCAGCT
ATATGTGGATTTTTTTAGCCCTGCCTTCATACGCTATTTATTTGCTTGGTACTGTTTCTTTTGTCGATGC
TCACCCTGTTGTTTGGTGTTACTTCCTGCAGGGCGATCTATTCGAATGGACAAGAAGTACTCGATCGGCC
TCGACATCGGGACGAACTCAGTTGGCTGGGCCGTGATCACCGACGAGTACAAGGTGCCCTCTAAGAAGTT
CAAGGTCCTGGGGAACACCGACCGCCATTCCATCAAGAAGAACCTCATCGGCGCTCTCCTGTTCGACAGC
GGGGAGACCGCTGAGGCTACGAGGCTCAAGAGAACCGCTAGGCGCCGGTACACGAGAAGGAAGAACAGGA
TCTGCTACCTCCAAGAGATTTTCTCCAACGAGATGGCCAAGGTTGACGATTCATTCTTCCACCGCCTGGA
GGAGTCTTTCCTCGTGGAGGAGGATAAGAAGCACGAGCGGCATCCCATCTTCGGCAACATCGTGGACGAG
GTTGCCTACCACGAGAAGTACCCTACGATCTACCATCTGCGGAAGAAGCTCGTGGACTCCACCGATAAGG
CGGACCTCAGACTGATCTACCTCGCTCTGGCCCACATGATCAAGTTCCGCGGCCATTTCCTGATCGAGGG
GGATCTCAACCCAGACAACAGCGATGTTGACAAGCTGTTCATCCAACTCGTGCAGACCTACAACCAACTC
TTCGAGGAGAACCCGATCAACGCCTCTGGCGTGGACGCGAAGGCTATCCTGTCCGCGAGGCTCTCGAAGT
CCAGGAGGCTGGAGAACCTGATCGCTCAGCTCCCAGGCGAGAAGAAGAACGGCCTGTTCGGGAACCTCAT
CGCTCTCAGCCTGGGGCTCACCCCGAACTTCAAGTCGAACTTCGATCTCGCTGAGGACGCCAAGCTGCAA
CTCTCCAAGGACACCTACGACGATGACCTCGATAACCTCCTGGCCCAGATCGGCGATCAATACGCGGACC
TGTTCCTCGCTGCCAAGAACCTGTCGGACGCCATCCTCCTGTCAGATATCCTCCGCGTGAACACCGAGAT
CACGAAGGCTCCACTCTCTGCCTCCATGATCAAGCGCTACGACGAGCACCATCAGGATCTGACCCTCCTG
AAGGCGCTGGTCCGCCAACAGCTCCCGGAGAAGTACAAGGAGATTTTCTTCGATCAGTCGAAGAACGGCT
ACGCTGGGTACATCGACGGCGGGGCCTCACAAGAGGAGTTCTACAAGTTCATCAAGCCAATCCTGGAGAA
GATGGACGGCACGGAGGAGCTCCTGGTGAAGCTCAACAGGGAGGACCTCCTGCGGAAGCAGAGAACCTTC
GATAACGGCAGCATCCCCCACCAAATCCATCTCGGGGAGCTGCACGCCATCCTGAGAAGGCAAGAGGACT
TCTACCCTTTCCTCAAGGATAACCGGGAGAAGATCGAGAAGATCCTGACCTTCAGAATCCCATACTACGT
CGGCCCTCTCGCGCGGGGGAACTCAAGATTCGCTTGGATGACCCGCAAGTCTGAGGAGACCATCACGCCG
TGGAACTTCGAGGAGGTGGTGGACAAGGGCGCTAGCGCTCAGTCGTTCATCGAGAGGATGACCAACTTCG
ACAAGAACCTGCCCAACGAGAAGGTGCTCCCTAAGCACTCGCTCCTGTACGAGTACTTCACCGTCTACAA
CGAGCTCACGAAGGTGAAGTACGTCACCGAGGGCATGCGCAAGCCAGCGTTCCTGTCCGGGGAGCAGAAG
AAGGCTATCGTGGACCTCCTGTTCAAGACCAACCGGAAGGTCACGGTTAAGCAACTCAAGGAGGACTACT
TCAAGAAGATCGAGTGCTTCGATTCGGTCGAGATCAGCGGCGTTGAGGACCGCTTCAACGCCAGCCTCGG
GACCTACCACGATCTCCTGAAGATCATCAAGGATAAGGACTTCCTGGACAACGAGGAGAACGAGGATATC
CTGGAGGACATCGTGCTGACCCTCACGCTGTTCGAGGACAGGGAGATGATCGAGGAGCGCCTGAAGACGT
ACGCCCATCTCTTCGATGACAAGGTCATGAAGCAACTCAAGCGCCGGAGATACACCGGCTGGGGGAGGCT
GTCCCGCAAGCTCATCAACGGCATCCGGGACAAGCAGTCCGGGAAGACCATCCTCGACTTCCTGAAGAGC
GATGGCTTCGCCAACAGGAACTTCATGCAACTGATCCACGATGACAGCCTCACCTTCAAGGAGGATATCC
AAAAGGCTCAAGTGAGCGGCCAGGGGGACTCGCTGCACGAGCATATCGCGAACCTCGCTGGCTCCCCCGC
GATCAAGAAGGGCATCCTCCAGACCGTGAAGGTTGTGGACGAGCTCGTGAAGGTCATGGGCCGGCACAAG
CCTGAGAACATCGTCATCGAGATGGCCAGAGAGAACCAAACCACGCAGAAGGGGCAAAAGAACTCTAGGG
AGCGCATGAAGCGCATCGAGGAGGGCATCAAGGAGCTGGGGTCCCAAATCCTCAAGGAGCACCCAGTGGA
GAACACCCAACTGCAGAACGAGAAGCTCTACCTGTACTACCTCCAGAACGGCAGGGATATGTACGTGGAC
CAAGAGCTGGATATCAACCGCCTCAGCGATTACGACGTCGATCATATCGTTCCCCAGTCTTTCCTGAAGG
ATGACTCCATCGACAACAAGGTCCTCACCAGGTCGGACAAGAACCGCGGCAAGTCAGATAACGTTCCATC
TGAGGAGGTCGTTAAGAAGATGAAGAACTACTGGAGGCAGCTCCTGAACGCCAAGCTGATCACGCAAAGG
AAGTTCGACAACCTCACCAAGGCTGAGAGAGGCGGGCTCTCAGAGCTGGACAAGGCCGGCTTCATCAAGC
GGCAGCTGGTCGAGACCAGACAAATCACGAAGCACGTTGCGCAAATCCTCGACTCTCGGATGAACACGAA
GTACGATGAGAACGACAAGCTGATCAGGGAGGTTAAGGTGATCACCCTGAAGTCTAAGCTCGTCTCCGAC
TTCAGGAAGGATTTCCAGTTCTACAAGGTTCGCGAGATCAACAACTACCACCATGCCCATGACGCTTACC
TCAACGCTGTGGTCGGCACCGCTCTGATCAAGAAGTACCCAAAGCTGGAGTCCGAGTTCGTGTACGGGGA
CTACAAGGTTTACGATGTGCGCAAGATGATCGCCAAGTCGGAGCAAGAGATCGGCAAGGCTACCGCCAAG
TACTTCTTCTACTCAAACATCATGAACTTCTTCAAGACCGAGATCACGCTGGCCAACGGCGAGATCCGGA
AGAGACCGCTCATCGAGACCAACGGCGAGACGGGGGAGATCGTGTGGGACAAGGGCAGGGATTTCGCGAC
CGTCCGCAAGGTTCTCTCCATGCCCCAGGTGAACATCGTCAAGAAGACCGAGGTCCAAACGGGCGGGTTC
TCAAAGGAGTCTATCCTGCCTAAGCGGAACAGCGACAAGCTCATCGCCAGAAAGAAGGACTGGGACCCAA
AGAAGTACGGCGGGTTCGACAGCCCTACCGTGGCCTACTCGGTCCTGGTTGTGGCGAAGGTTGAGAAGGG
CAAGTCCAAGAAGCTCAAGAGCGTGAAGGAGCTCCTGGGGATCACCATCATGGAGAGGTCCAGCTTCGAG
AAGAACCCAATCGACTTCCTGGAGGCCAAGGGCTACAAGGAGGTGAAGAAGGACCTGATCATCAAGCTCC
CGAAGTACTCTCTCTTCGAGCTGGAGAACGGCAGGAAGAGAATGCTGGCTTCCGCTGGCGAGCTCCAGAA
GGGGAACGAGCTCGCGCTGCCAAGCAAGTACGTGAACTTCCTCTACCTGGCTTCCCACTACGAGAAGCTC
AAGGGCAGCCCGGAGGACAACGAGCAAAAGCAGCTGTTCGTCGAGCAGCACAAGCATTACCTCGACGAGA
TCATCGAGCAAATCTCCGAGTTCAGCAAGCGCGTGATCCTCGCCGACGCGAACCTGGATAAGGTCCTCTC
CGCCTACAACAAGCACCGGGACAAGCCCATCAGAGAGCAAGCGGAGAACATCATCCATCTCTTCACCCTG
ACGAACCTCGGCGCTCCTGCTGCTTTCAAGTACTTCGACACCACGATCGATCGGAAGAGATACACCTCCA
CGAAGGAGGTCCTGGACGCGACCCTCATCCACCAGTCGATCACCGGCCTGTACGAGACGAGGATCGACCT
CTCACAACTCGGCGGGGATAAGAGACCCGCAGCAACCAAGAAGGCAGGGCAAGCAAAGAAGAAGAAGTGA
CTCGAGATATGAAGATGAAGATGAAATATTTGGTGTGTCAAATAAAAAGCTTGTGTGCTTAAGTTTGTGT
TTTTTTCTTGGCTTGTTGTGTTATGAATTTGTGGCTTTTTCTAATATTAAATGAATGTAAGATCACATTA
TAATGAATAAACAAATGTTTCTATAATCCATTGTGAATGTTTTGTTGGATCTCTTCTGCAGCATATAACT
ACTGTATGTGCTATGGTATGGACTATGGAATATGATTAAAGATAAGGAGCTCCGGTGACGGACGACCAAG
CCCGTTATTCTGACAGTTCTGGTGCTCAACACATTTATATTTATCAAGGAGCACATTGTTACTCACTGCT
AGGAGGGAATCGAACTAGGAATATTGATCAGAGGAACTACGAGAGAGCTGAAGATAACTGCCCTCTAGCT
CTCACTGATCTGGGTCGCATAGTGAGATGCAGCCCACGTGAGTTCAGCAACGGTCTAGCGCTGGGCTTTT
AGGCCCGCATGATCGGGCTTTTGTCGGGTGGTCGACGTGTTCACGATTGGGGAGAGCAACGCAGCAGTTC
CTCTTAGTTTAGTCCCACCTCGCCTGTCCAGCAGAGTTCTGACCGGTTTATAAACTCGCTTGCTGCATCA
GACTTGACGGACACGAGCACCATGGGTTTTAGAGCTAGAAATAGCAAGTTAAAATAAGGCTAGTCCGTTA
TCAACTTGAAAAAGTGGCACCGAGTCGGTGCTTTTTTTCCGGCGAGCTTTGGGTACGTCACGTGGCTCGA
GCGCGTAGTCCTCGGTAATATCGCAGAACAAAAGTACCTGATATCGAGTGTACTTCAAGTCACACCGGCG
AGTGCCAGCCAGGACAGAAATGCCTCGACTTCGCTGCTACCCAAGGTTGCCGGGTGACGCACACCGTGGA
AACGGATGAAGGCACGAACCCAGTGGACATAAGCCTGTTCGGTTCGTAAGCTGTAATGCAAGTAGCGTAT
GCGCTCACGCAACTGGTCCAGAACCTTGACCGAACGCAGCGGTGGTAACGGCGCAGTGGCGGTTTTCATG
GCTTGTTATGACTGTTTTTTTGGGGTACAGTCTATGCCTCGGGCATCCAAGCAGCAAGCGCGTTACGCCG
TGGGTCGATGTTTGATGTTATGGAGCAGCAACGATGTTACGCAGCAGGGCAGTCGCCCTAAAACAAAGTT
AAACATTATGAGGGAAGCGGTGATCGCCGAAGTATCGACTCAACTATCAGAGGTAGTTGGCGTCATCGAG
CGCCATCTCGAACCGACGTTGCTGGCCGTACATTTGTACGGCTCCGCAGTGGATGGCGGCCTGAAGCCAC
ACAGTGATATTGATTTGCTGGTTACGGTGACCGTAAGGCTTGATGAAACAACGCGGCGAGCTTTGATCAA
CGACCTTTTGGAAACTTCGGCTTCCCCTGGAGAGAGCGAGATTCTCCGCGCTGTAGAAGTCACCATTGTT
GTGCACGACGACATCATTCCGTGGCGTTATCCAGCTAAGCGCGAACTGCAATTTGGAGAATGGCAGCGCA
ATGACATTCTTGCAGGTATCTTCGAGCCAGCCACGATCGACATTGATCTGGCTATCTTGCTGACAAAAGC
AAGAGAACATAGCGTTGCCTTGGTAGGTCCAGCGGCGGAGGAACTCTTTGATCCGGTTCCTGAACAGGAT
CTATTTGAGGCGCTAAATGAAACCTTAACGCTATGGAACTCGCCGCCCGACTGGGCTGGCGATGAGCGAA
ATGTAGTGCTTACGTTGTCCCGCATTTGGTACAGCGCAGTAACCGGCAAAATCGCGCCGAAGGATGTCGC
TGCCGACTGGGCAATGGAGCGCCTGCCGGCCCAGTATCAGCCCGTCATACTTGAAGCTAGACAGGCTTAT
CTTGGACAAGAAGAAGATCGCTTGGCCTCGCGCGCAGATCAGTTGGAAGAATTTGTCCACTACGTGAAAG
GCGAGATCACCAAGGTAGTCGGCAAATAACCCTCGAGC
Features (pLannotate 1.2.2; 8 found; start..end, strand, type, name):
     84..672     +  rep_origin     ori: high-copy-number ColE1/pMB1/pBR322/pUC origin of replication
    905..2895    +  promoter       Ubi promoter: maize polyubiquitin gene promoter
   2916..7019    +  CDS            cas9: CAS9_STRP1 - Also known as csn1 From Streptococcus pyogenes serotype M1.
   7078..7326    +  terminator     HSP terminator: efficient transcription terminator from the Arabidopsis thaliana heat shock protein 18.2 gene (Nagaya et al., 2010)
   7726..7801    +  misc_RNA       gRNA scaffold: guide RNA scaffold for the Streptococcus pyogenes CRISPR/Cas9 system
   8006..8029    +  promoter       Pc promoter (fragment): intI1 (promoter lies within the coding sequence); class 1 integron promoter
   8205..8261    +  CDS            GmR (fragment): gentamycin acetyltransferase; aacC1; confers resistance to gentamycin
   8268..9059    +  CDS            SmR: aminoglycoside adenylyltransferase (Murphy, 1985); aadA; confers resistance to spectinomycin and streptomycin
