[The description below was written by a language model from this plasmid's Addgene catalogue record and pLannotate feature annotations shown in this document.]
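Description:
pTC440 is a non-T-DNA plant expression plasmid built on the pTRANS_100 backbone and intended for direct delivery into protoplasts, where it supplies the components for CRISPR/Cas9 editing of the barley MLO gene. The sequenced record is 9,068 nt. It is propagated in E. coli at high copy from a ColE1/pUC-type origin and selected with spectinomycin through the aadA (SmR) aminoglycoside adenylyltransferase gene. A fragment of the class 1 integron Pc promoter and a short remnant of a gentamicin acetyltransferase gene lie just upstream of this marker. These appear to be leftovers of the integron-derived resistance cassette rather than functional parts. No plant selectable marker is annotated, which fits a transient protoplast assay vector.

The payload has two parts. The maize polyubiquitin (Ubi) promoter, a strong constitutive promoter commonly used in monocots, drives a Streptococcus pyogenes Cas9 coding sequence that is terminated by the Arabidopsis HSP18.2 terminator. Downstream sits an S. pyogenes guide RNA scaffold, corresponding to the catalogued gRNA38 directed against MLO. The promoter that drives the guide is not identified in either the feature table or the catalogue fields, so the record does not state how the guide is transcribed.

The catalogue describes the plasmid as the control lacking TREX2 expression. It therefore serves as the Cas9-plus-guide baseline against which companion constructs co-expressing the TREX2 exonuclease can be compared when measuring mutagenesis at the MLO target in barley protoplasts. It belongs to a modular toolkit for plant genome engineering.
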