Addgene plasmid #91225: pTC440
Purpose: protoplast vector expressing gRNA38 targeting barley MLO (control without TREX2 expression)
Depositing lab: Daniel Voytas. Depositing organization: University of Minnesota. Publication: A multi-purpose toolkit to enable advanced genome engineering in plants. Cermak T, Curtin SJ, Gil-Humanes J, Cegan R, Kono TJY, Konecna E, Belanto JJ, Starker CG, Mathre JW, Greenstein RL, Voytas DF. Plant Cell. 2017 May 18. pii: tpc.00922.2016. doi: 10.1105/tpc.16.00922. PubMed 28522548.
Backbone
  Vector backbone: pTRANS_100
  Vector type: Plant Expression, CRISPR
Growth in bacteria
  Bacterial resistance: Spectinomycin, 50 μg/mL
  Growth temperature: 37°C
  Growth strain: DH5alpha
  Copy number: High Copy
Gene/Insert
  Gene/Insert name: gRNA targeting barley MLO
  gRNA/shRNA sequence: gRNA38: GACGGACACGAGCACCATGG
  Cloning method: Restriction Enzyme; 5′ cloning site unknown (unknown if destroyed); 3′ cloning site unknown (unknown if destroyed)
  Sequencing primers: 5′ unknown
Terms and licenses: Academic/Nonprofit Terms; Industry Terms: Not Available to Industry
How to cite: pTC440 was a gift from Daniel Voytas (Addgene plasmid # 91225 ; http://n2t.net/addgene:91225 ; RRID:Addgene_91225)
